>Addgene plasmid #25122 | PP-CyP8 | depositor partial sequence | sequence record 11596 | Author sequence
AAACTGAAAAAGAAAGGATACTTACGCATCGTTACCACGCAAGGAAGCCTGAACATTGAACTGCATGCCG
ATATGGCACCGCGTGCGTGCGATTCCTTTTTACGCCTGTGTGCTGTAAAATATTTTGACGATACAATCTT
TCACCGGTGCATTCGTAATTTTATGATCCAAGGTGGGCGCGCCGAACTGCGTCAGCCTTCGAAGAAAAAA
GAGGTGCAACAGAGCCCGCGCTCTATTAGTGGCTTCCCAGGTGGAGCACCGTTTGAGGACGAGTTCGATA
ACCGGTTAGTCCATCAGGGCATTGGTGTTCTGTCAATGGCGAATGATGGTAAACATTCCAACCTGAGCGA
ATTTTTCATCACTTTTAAATCGTGTGAACATCTGAATAACAAACACACGATTTTCGGACGTGTGGTAGGC
GGTTTAGACGTCTTACGCCAATGGGAGAAGCTGGAAACGGATAAAAAGGATAAACCGCTGAAGCCTCCAA
AAGTTGAGGAAATCATTGTGTTTAAGAATCCTTTTGAAGATGCCCGTAAAGAGATGGAGGATGAAAAACG
CGAGGAAGAGGAAAAGGAAAAAAAAAAGCTGGAGAACGCA
