>Addgene plasmid #25122 | PP-CyP8 | addgene partial sequence | sequence record 31199 | 25122 with T7
CTGAATATTTTGTTTACTTTAAGAAGGAGATATACCATGCATCATCATCATCATCACAGCAGCGGCAGAG
AAAACTTGTATTTCCAGGGCAAACTGAAAAAGAAAGGATACTTACGCATCGTTACCACGCAAGGAAGCCT
GAACATTGAACTGCATGCCGATATGGCACCGCGTGCGTGCGATTCCTTTTTACGCCTGTGTGCTGTAAAA
TATTTTGACGATACAATCTTTCACCGGTGCATTCGTAATTTTATGATCCAAGGTGGGCGCGCCGAACTGC
GTCAGCCTTCGAAGAAAAAAGAGGTGCAACAGAGCCCGCGCTCTATTAGTGGCTTCCCAGGTGGAGCACC
GTTTGAGGACGAGTTCGATAACCGGTTAGTCCATCAGGGCATTGGTGTTCTGTCAATGGCGAATGATGGT
AAACATTCCAACCTGAGCGAATTTTTCATCACTTTTAAATCGTGTGAACATCTGAATAACAAACACACGA
TTTTCGGACGTGTGGTAGGCGGTTTAGACGTCTTACGCCAATGGGAGAAGCTGGAAACGGATAAAAAGGA
TAAACCGCTGAAGCCTCCAAAAGTTGAGGAAATCATTGTGTTTAAGAATCCTTTTGAAGATGCCCGTAAA
GAGATGGAGGATGAAAAACGCGAGGAAGAGGAAAAGGAAAAAAAAAAGCTGGAGAACGCATGATGACGAA
GCTTGCGGCCGCACTCGAGGATCCGGCTGCTAACAAAGCCCGAAAGGAAGCTGAGTTGGCTGCTGCCACC
GCTGAGCAATAACTAGCATAACCCCTTGGGGCCTCTAAACGGGTCTTGAGGGGTTTTTTGCTGAAAGGA
