[The description below was written by a language model from this plasmid's Addgene catalogue record.]
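Description:
PP-CyP8 is a bacterial expression plasmid built on the pET15-MHL backbone, a structural-genomics derivative of the pET family, and carries a roughly 600 bp insert from Toxoplasma gondii encoding a peptidyl-prolyl cis-trans isomerase (gene model 541.m00136). Enzymes of this class catalyse the isomerisation of proline peptide bonds and assist protein folding. The insert was introduced by restriction enzyme cloning and is fused to an N-terminal His tag, which allows the recombinant protein to be purified by immobilised metal affinity chromatography. The record notes that the insert may not represent the full open reading frame, which is common for constructs trimmed to a domain that crystallises well.

The plasmid confers ampicillin resistance, is listed as low copy, and is maintained in a standard cloning strain of E. coli. No feature table is provided, so the promoter and other regulatory elements are not explicitly stated. However, the listed sequencing primers, T7 and T7 terminator, are consistent with the usual pET arrangement in which the coding sequence sits between a T7 promoter and T7 terminator and is expressed in a host that supplies T7 RNA polymerase. The origin of replication and any protease cleavage site between tag and protein are likewise not recorded.

The stated purpose is production of the protein in bacteria for structure determination, and the depositor links the construct to a deposited crystal structure of the protein. It would be useful for anyone wishing to reproduce that protein preparation for structural, biochemical or inhibitor-binding studies of this parasite enzyme.
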