Addgene plasmid #25122: PP-CyP8
Purpose: Bacterial expression for structure determination; may not be full ORF
Depositing lab: Cheryl Arrowsmith. Depositing organization: University of Toronto.
Backbone
  Vector backbone: pET15-MHL
  Backbone manufacturer: SGC
  Backbone size w/o insert (bp): 7737
  Vector type: Bacterial Expression
Growth in bacteria
  Bacterial resistance: Ampicillin, 100 μg/mL
  Growth temperature: 37°C
  Growth strain: DH5alpha
  Copy number: Low Copy
Gene/Insert
  Gene/Insert name: 541.m00136:C37419 (alt names: PDB: 3BO7; peptidyl-prolyl cis-trans isomerase)
  Species: Toxoplasma gondii
  Insert size (bp): 600
  Tag / fusion protein: His (N terminal on insert)
  Cloning method: Restriction Enzyme
  Sequencing primers: 5′ T7; 3′ T7-term
Terms and licenses: Academic/Nonprofit Terms; Industry Terms: Not Available to Industry
Depositor comments: PDB: 3BO7. http://www.thesgc.org/structures/3BO7/ .
How to cite: PP-CyP8 was a gift from Cheryl Arrowsmith (Addgene plasmid # 25122 ; http://n2t.net/addgene:25122 ; RRID:Addgene_25122)
